Addgene plasmid #128154: CD3delta-CFP
Purpose: Expression of CD3 delta
Depositing lab: Jennifer Lippincott-Schwartz. Publication: Fluorescence protease protection of GFP chimeras to reveal protein topology and subcellular localization. Lorenz H, Hailey DW, Lippincott-Schwartz J. Nat Methods. 2006 Mar;3(3):205-10. doi: 10.1038/nmeth857. PubMed 16489338.
Backbone
  Vector backbone: pECFP-N1
  Backbone manufacturer: Clontech
  Vector type: Mammalian Expression
Growth in bacteria
  Bacterial resistance: Kanamycin, 50 μg/mL
  Growth temperature: 37°C
  Growth strain: DH5alpha
  Copy number: Unknown
Gene/Insert
  Gene/Insert name: CD3 Delta
  Species: M. musculus (mouse)
  Entrez Gene: Cd3d (a.k.a. T3d)
  Cloning method: Unknown
Terms and licenses: Academic/Nonprofit Terms; Industry Terms: Not Available to Industry
How to cite: CD3delta-CFP was a gift from Jennifer Lippincott-Schwartz (Addgene plasmid # 128154 ; http://n2t.net/addgene:128154 ; RRID:Addgene_128154)
