[The description below was written by a language model from this plasmid's Addgene catalogue record and pLannotate feature annotations shown in this document.]
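Description:
CD3delta-CFP is a mammalian expression plasmid built on the Clontech pECFP-N1 backbone, carrying the mouse Cd3d coding sequence fused at its C-terminus to cyan fluorescent protein. The sequenced record is 5,232 nt. Transcription of the fusion is driven by the human cytomegalovirus immediate early enhancer and promoter. A remnant of the multiple cloning site precedes the CD3 delta open reading frame, a short linker region separates it from the mammalian codon-optimized CFP, and the SV40 polyadenylation signal terminates the transcript. A small large T antigen fragment annotated between CFP and the poly(A) signal, like the short ble and bGH poly(A) fragments elsewhere, appears to be residual backbone sequence or an annotation match rather than a functional element.

The plasmid replicates in E. coli from a high-copy ColE1/pUC-type origin and also carries an f1 origin for single-stranded DNA production. A single NeoR/KanR (Tn5 aminoglycoside phosphotransferase) gene serves both hosts. A bacterial bla-type promoter drives it for kanamycin selection in bacteria, while the adjacent SV40 enhancer/early promoter, with the HSV TK poly(A) signal downstream, allows G418 selection of transfected mammalian cells.

CD3 delta is a membrane subunit of the T-cell receptor–CD3 complex whose cytoplasmic domain contains ITAM signalling motifs, so placing CFP after the coding sequence should position the fluorophore on the cytoplasmic tail. The stated purpose is simply expression of CD3 delta. The associated publication concerns fluorescence protease protection of GFP chimeras, suggesting use as a fluorescent marker of defined membrane orientation for assessing protein topology and subcellular localization in live or permeabilized cells.
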