Features (pLannotate 1.2.2; 15 found; start..end, strand, type, name):
     61..364     +  enhancer       CMV enhancer: human cytomegalovirus immediate early enhancer
    365..568     +  promoter       CMV promoter: human cytomegalovirus (CMV) immediate early promoter
    591..634     +  misc_feature   MCS (fragment): multiple cloning site
    638..1156    +  CDS            Cd3d: CD3D_MOUSE - Also known as T3d. Experimental evidence at protein level: Swiss-Prot protein existence level 1. Part of the TCR-CD3 complex present on T-lymphocyte cell surface that plays an essential role in adaptive immune response. When antigen presenting cells (APCs) activate T-cell receptor (TCR), TCR- mediated signals are transmitted across the cell membrane by the CD3 chains CD3D, CD3E, CD3G and CD3Z. All CD3 chains contain immunoreceptor tyrosine-based activation motifs (ITAMs) in their cytoplasmic domain. Upon TCR engagement, these motifs become phosphorylated by Src family protein tyro
   1178..1897    +  CDS            CFP: cyan variant of GFP mammalian codon-optimized
   1914..1997    +  CDS            large T antigen (fragment): large T antigen from SV40 (simian virus 40)
   2020..2141    +  polyA_signal   SV40 poly(A) signal: SV40 polyadenylation signal
   2175..2603    -  rep_origin     f1 ori (sequence partly withheld): f1 bacteriophage origin of replication; arrow indicates direction of (+) strand synthesis
   2630..2734    +  promoter       AmpR promoter: bla
   2736..3093    +  promoter       SV40 promoter: SV40 enhancer and early promoter
   3128..3922    +  CDS            NeoR/KanR: aminoglycoside phosphotransferase from Tn5; aph(3')-II (or nptII); confers resistance to neomycin, kanamycin, and G418 (Geneticin®)
   3943..4095    +  CDS            ble (fragment): BLE_KLEPN - Experimental evidence at protein level: Swiss-Prot protein existence level 1. Binding protein with a strong affinity to the bleomycin family of antibiotics. Binds to CL990; an antimitotic-antibiotic compound. From Klebsiella pneumoniae.
   4154..4201    +  polyA_signal   HSV TK poly(A) signal: herpes simplex virus thymidine kinase polyadenylation signal (Cole and Stacy, 1985)
   4292..4308    -  polyA_signal   bGH poly(A) signal (fragment): bovine growth hormone polyadenylation signal
   4530..5118    +  rep_origin     ori: high-copy-number ColE1/pMB1/pBR322/pUC origin of replication
>Addgene plasmid #128154 | CD3delta-CFP | addgene full sequence | sequence record 250226 | Addgene NGS Result
TAGTTATTAATAGTAATCAATTACGGGGTCATTAGTTCATAGCCCATATATGGAGTTCCGCGTTACATAA
CTTACGGTAAATGGCCCGCCTGGCTGACCGCCCAACGACCCCCGCCCATTGACGTCAATAATGACGTATG
TTCCCATAGTAACGCCAATAGGGACTTTCCATTGACGTCAATGGGTGGAGTATTTACGGTAAACTGCCCA
CTTGGCAGTACATCAAGTGTATCATATGCCAAGTACGCCCCCTATTGACGTCAATGACGGTAAATGGCCC
GCCTGGCATTATGCCCAGTACATGACCTTATGGGACTTTCCTACTTGGCAGTACATCTACGTATTAGTCA
TCGCTATTACCATGGTGATGCGGTTTTGGCAGTACATCAATGGGCGTGGATAGCGGTTTGACTCACGGGG
ATTTCCAAGTCTCCACCCCATTGACGTCAATGGGAGTTTGTTTTGGCACCAAAATCAACGGGACTTTCCA
AAATGTCGTAACAACTCCGCCCCATTGACGCAAATGGGCGGTAGGCGTGTACGGTGGGAGGTCTATATAA
GCAGAGCTGGTTTAGTGAACCGTCAGATCCGCTAGCGCTACCGGACTCAGATCTCGAGCTCAAGCTTCGA
ATTCACCATGGAACACAGCGGGATTCTGGCTAGTCTGATACTGATTGCTGTTCTCCCCCAAGGGAGCCCC
TTCAAGATACAAGTGACCGAATATGAGGACAAAGTATTTGTGACCTGCAATACCAGCGTCATGCATCTAG
ATGGAACGGTGGAAGGATGGTTTGCAAAGAATAAAACACTCAACTTGGGCAAAGGCGTTCTGGACCCACG
AGGGATATATCTGTGTAATGGGACAGAGCAGCTGGCAAAGGTGGTGTCTTCTGTGCAAGTCCATTACCGA
ATGTGCCAGAACTGTGTGGAGCTAGACTCGGGCACCATGGCTGGTGTCATCTTCATTGACCTCATCGCAA
CTCTGCTCCTGGCTTTGGGCGTCTACTGCTTTGCAGGACATGAGACCGGAAGGCCTTCTGGGGCTGCTGA
GGTTCAAGCACTGCTGAAGAATGAGCAGCTGTATCAGCCTCTTCGAGATCGTGAAGATACCCAGTACAGC
CGTCTTGGAGGGAACTGGCCCCGGAACAAGAAATCTGGATCCTCACCGGTCGCCACCATGGTGAGCAAGG
GCGAGGAGCTGTTCACCGGGGTGGTGCCCATCCTGGTCGAGCTGGACGGCGACGTAAACGGCCACAGGTT
CAGCGTGTCCGGCGAGGGCGAGGGCGATGCCACCTACGGCAAGCTGACCCTGAAGTTCATCTGCACCACC
GGCAAGCTGCCCGTGCCCTGGCCCACCCTCGTGACCACCCTGACCTGGGGCGTGCAGTGCTTCAGCCGCT
ACCCCGACCACATGAAGCAGCACGACTTCTTCAAGTCCGCCATGCCCGAAGGCTACGTCCAGGAGCGTAC
CATCTTCTTCAAGGACGACGGCAACTACAAGACCCGCGCCGAGGTGAAGTTCGAGGGCGACACCCTGGTG
AACCGCATCGAGCTGAAGGGCATCGACTTCAAGGAGGACGGCAACATCCTGGGGCACAAGCTGGAGTACA
ACTACATCAGCCACAACGTCTATATCACCGCCGACAAGCAGAAGAACGGCATCAAGGCCCACTTCAAGAT
CCGCCACAACATCGAGGACGGCAGCGTGCAGCTCGCCGACCACTACCAGCAGAACACCCCCATCGGCGAC
GGCCCCGTGCTGCTGCCCGACAACCACTACCTGAGCACCCAGTCCGCCCTGAGCAAAGACCCCAACGAGA
AGCGCGATCACATGGTCCTTAAGGAGTTCGTGACCGCCGCCGGGATCACTCTCGGCATGGACGAGCTGTA
CAAGTAAAGCGGCCGCGACTCTAGATCATAATCAGCCATACCACATTTGTAGAGGTTTTACTTGCTTTAA
AAAACCTCCCACACCTCCCCCTGAACCTGAAACATAAAATGAATGCAATTGTTGTTGTTAACTTGTTTAT
TGCAGCTTATAATGGTTACAAATAAAGCAATAGCATCACAAATTTCACAAATAAAGCATTTTTTTCACTG
CATTCTAGTTGTGGTTTGTCCAAACTCATCAATGTATCTTAAGGCGTAAATTGTAAGCGTTAATATTTTG
TTAAAATTCGCGTTAAATTTTTGTTAAATCAGCTCATTTTTTAACCAATAGGCCGAAATCGGCAAAATCC
CTTATAAATCAAAAGAATAGACCGAGATAGGGT
[37 nt withheld, positions 2274-2310]
AAAGAACGTGGACTCCAACGTCAAAGG
[49 nt withheld, positions 2338-2386]
T
[91 nt withheld, positions 2388-2478]
G
[124 nt withheld, positions 2480-2603]
CAGGTGGCACTTTTCGGGGAAATGTGCGCGGAACCCCTATTTGTTTATTTTTCTAAATACATTCAAATAT
GTATCCGCTCATGAGACAATAACCCTGATAAATGCTTCAATAATATTGAAAAAGGAAGAGTCCTGAGGCG
GAAAGAACCAGCTGTGGAATGTGTGTCAGTTAGGGTGTGGAAAGTCCCCAGGCTCCCCAGCAGGCAGAAG
TATGCAAAGCATGCATCTCAATTAGTCAGCAACCAGGTGTGGAAAGTCCCCAGGCTCCCCAGCAGGCAGA
AGTATGCAAAGCATGCATCTCAATTAGTCAGCAACCATAGTCCCGCCCCTAACTCCGCCCATCCCGCCCC
TAACTCCGCCCAGTTCCGCCCATTCTCCGCCCCATGGCTGACTAATTTTTTTTATTTATGCAGAGGCCGA
GGCCGCCTCGGCCTCTGAGCTATTCCAGAAGTAGTGAGGAGGCTTTTTTGGAGGCCTAGGCTTTTGCAAA
GATCGATCAAGAGACAGGATGAGGATCGTTTCGCATGATTGAACAAGATGGATTGCACGCAGGTTCTCCG
GCCGCTTGGGTGGAGAGGCTATTCGGCTATGACTGGGCACAACAGACAATCGGCTGCTCTGATGCCGCCG
TGTTCCGGCTGTCAGCGCAGGGGCGCCCGGTTCTTTTTGTCAAGACCGACCTGTCCGGTGCCCTGAATGA
ACTGCAAGACGAGGCAGCGCGGCTATCGTGGCTGGCCACGACGGGCGTTCCTTGCGCAGCTGTGCTCGAC
GTTGTCACTGAAGCGGGAAGGGACTGGCTGCTATTGGGCGAAGTGCCGGGGCAGGATCTCCTGTCATCTC
ACCTTGCTCCTGCCGAGAAAGTATCCATCATGGCTGATGCAATGCGGCGGCTGCATACGCTTGATCCGGC
TACCTGCCCATTCGACCACCAAGCGAAACATCGCATCGAGCGAGCACGTACTCGGATGGAAGCCGGTCTT
GTCGATCAGGATGATCTGGACGAAGAGCATCAGGGGCTCGCGCCAGCCGAACTGTTCGCCAGGCTCAAGG
CGAGCATGCCCGACGGCGAGGATCTCGTCGTGACCCATGGCGATGCCTGCTTGCCGAATATCATGGTGGA
AAATGGCCGCTTTTCTGGATTCATCGACTGTGGCCGGCTGGGTGTGGCGGACCGCTATCAGGACATAGCG
TTGGCTACCCGTGATATTGCTGAAGAGCTTGGCGGCGAATGGGCTGACCGCTTCCTCGTGCTTTACGGTA
TCGCCGCTCCCGATTCGCAGCGCATCGCCTTCTATCGCCTTCTTGACGAGTTCTTCTGAGCGGGACTCTG
GGGTTCGAAATGACCGACCAAGCGACGCCCAACCTGCCATCACGAGATTTCGATTCCACCGCCGCCTTCT
ATGAAAGGTTGGGCTTCGGAATCGTTTTCCGGGACGCCGGCTGGATGATCCTCCAGCGCGGGGATCTCAT
GCTGGAGTTCTTCGCCCACCCTAGGGGGAGGCTAACTGAAACACGGAAGGAGACAATACCGGAAGGAACC
CGCGCTATGACGGCAATAAAAAGACAGAATAAAACGCACGGTGTTGGGTCGTTTGTTCATAAACGCGGGG
TTCGGTCCCAGGGCTGGCACTCTGTCGATACCCCACCGAGACCCCATTGGGGCCAATACGCCCGCGTTTC
TTCCTTTTCCCCACCCCACCCCCCAAGTTCGGGTGAAGGCCCAGGGCTCGCAGCCAACGTCGGGGCGGCA
GGCCCTGCCATAGCCTCAGGTTACTCATATATACTTTAGATTGATTTAAAACTTCATTTTTAATTTAAAA
GGATCTAGGTGAAGATCCTTTTTGATAATCTCATGACCAAAATCCCTTAACGTGAGTTTTCGTTCCACTG
AGCGTCAGACCCCGTAGAAAAGATCAAAGGATCTTCTTGAGATCCTTTTTTTCTGCGCGTAATCTGCTGC
TTGCAAACAAAAAAACCACCGCTACCAGCGGTGGTTTGTTTGCCGGATCAAGAGCTACCAACTCTTTTTC
CGAAGGTAACTGGCTTCAGCAGAGCGCAGATACCAAATACTGTTCTTCTAGTGTAGCCGTAGTTAGGCCA
CCACTTCAAGAACTCTGTAGCACCGCCTACATACCTCGCTCTGCTAATCCTGTTACCAGTGGCTGCTGCC
AGTGGCGATAAGTCGTGTCTTACCGGGTTGGACTCAAGACGATAGTTACCGGATAAGGCGCAGCGGTCGG
GCTGAACGGGGGGTTCGTGCACACAGCCCAGCTTGGAGCGAACGACCTACACCGAACTGAGATACCTACA
GCGTGAGCTATGAGAAAGCGCCACGCTTCCCGAAGGGAGAAAGGCGGACAGGTATCCGGTAAGCGGCAGG
GTCGGAACAGGAGAGCGCACGAGGGAGCTTCCAGGGGGAAACGCCTGGTATCTTTATAGTCCTGTCGGGT
TTCGCCACCTCTGACTTGAGCGTCGATTTTTGTGATGCTCGTCAGGGGGGCGGAGCCTATGGAAAAACGC
CAGCAACGCGGCCTTTTTACGGTTCCTGGCCTTTTGCTGGCCTTTTGCTCACATGTTCTTTCCTGCGTTA
TCCCCTGATTCTGTGGATAACCGTATTACCGCCATGCAT
